Addgene plasmid #45922: pMRXIP GFP-Vti1b
Depositing lab: Noboru Mizushima. Depositing organization: The University of Tokyo. Publication: The hairpin-type tail-anchored SNARE syntaxin 17 targets to autophagosomes for fusion with endosomes/lysosomes. Itakura E, Kishi-Itakura C, Mizushima N. Cell. 2012 Dec 7;151(6):1256-69. doi: 10.1016/j.cell.2012.11.001. PubMed 23217709.
Backbone
  Vector backbone: pMRXIP GFP-Ci2
  Backbone manufacturer: Dr.Shoji Yamaoka of Tokyo Medical and Dental University
  Backbone size w/o insert (bp): 6600
  Total vector size (bp): 7296
  Vector type: Retroviral
  Selectable markers: Puromycin
Growth in bacteria
  Bacterial resistance: Ampicillin, 100 μg/mL
  Growth temperature: 37°C
  Growth strain: Stbl3
  Copy number: High Copy
Gene/Insert
  Gene/Insert name: vesicle transport through interaction with t-SNAREs 1B (alt name: Vti1b)
  Species: H. sapiens (human)
  Insert size (bp): 696
  GenBank ID: NM_006370.2
  Entrez Gene: VTI1B (a.k.a. VTI1, VTI1-LIKE, VTI1L, VTI2, v-SNARE, vti1-rp1)
  Promoter: CMV
  Tag / fusion protein: GFP (N terminal on backbone)
  Cloning method: Restriction Enzyme; 5′ cloning site EcoRI (not destroyed); 3′ cloning site BamHI (not destroyed)
  Sequencing primers: 5′ n/a; 3′ n/a
Resource information
  A portion of this plasmid was derived from a plasmid made by: It has the pMX backbone
Terms and licenses: Academic/Nonprofit Terms; Industry Terms: Not Available to Industry
How to cite: pMRXIP GFP-Vti1b was a gift from Noboru Mizushima (Addgene plasmid # 45922 ; http://n2t.net/addgene:45922 ; RRID:Addgene_45922)
