[The description below was written by a language model from this plasmid's Addgene catalogue record.]
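Description:
pMRXIP GFP-Vti1b is a retroviral expression plasmid built on the pMRXIP GFP-Ci2 backbone, which the record notes is derived from the pMX family of vectors. It is propagated in bacteria as a high-copy plasmid under ampicillin selection, and the use of a recombination-deficient strain is consistent with the repeated LTR sequences typical of retroviral vectors. Puromycin is the selectable marker for transduced mammalian cells. The total size is given as about 7.3 kb, of which roughly 6.6 kb is backbone. No feature table is provided, so the exact arrangement of LTRs, packaging signal, origin of replication and the puromycin cassette (for example, whether it is linked to the insert through an IRES) cannot be confirmed from the record.

The payload is the human VTI1B coding sequence (vesicle transport through interaction with t-SNAREs 1B, about 0.7 kb), cloned between EcoRI and BamHI sites that both remain intact. It sits in frame downstream of a GFP supplied by the backbone, producing an N-terminally GFP-tagged Vti1b fusion. The promoter is listed as CMV. Placing the tag at the N terminus fits SNARE proteins of this type, which are usually anchored in membranes through their C-terminal end.

After packaging into retroviral particles, the construct allows stable integration and puromycin selection of cell populations expressing fluorescent Vti1b, so that its subcellular localisation can be followed by microscopy. It was deposited in connection with a study of how the SNARE syntaxin 17 is targeted to autophagosomes for fusion with endosomes and lysosomes, suggesting its use in examining SNARE distribution in that context.
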