>Addgene plasmid #45922 | pMRXIP GFP-Vti1b | addgene partial sequence | sequence record 66616 | EGFP_C
GACGAGCTGTACAAGGGTGGCGGTGGCTCGGGCGGTGGTGGGTCGGGTGGCGGCGGATCTATCGATGAAT
TGAATTCCATGGCCTCCTCCGCCGCCTCCTCGGAGCATTTCGAGAAGCTGCACGAGATCTTCCGCGGCCT
CCATGAAGACCTACAAGGGGTGCCCGAGCGGCTGCTGGGGACGGCGGGGACCGAAGAAAAGAAGAAATTG
ATCAGGGATTTTGATGAAAAGCAACAGGAAGCAAATGAAACGCTGGCAGAGATGGAGGAGGAGCTACGTT
ATGCACCCCTGTCTTTCCGAAACCCCATGATGTCTAAGCTTCGAAACTACCGGAAGGACCTTGCTAAACT
CCATCGGGAGGTGAGAAGCACACCTTTGACAGCCACACCTGGAGGCCGAGGAGACATGAAATATGGCATA
TATGCTGTAGAGAATGAGCATATGAATCGGCTACAGTCTCAAAGGGCAATGCTTCTGCAGGGCACTGAAA
GCCTGAACCGGGCCACCCAAAGTATTGAACGTTCTCATCGGATTGCCACAGAGACTGACCAGATTGGCTC
AGAAATCATAGAAGAGCTGGGGGAACAACGAGACCAGTTAGAACGTACCAAGAGTAGACTGGTAAACACA
AGTGAAAACTTGAGCAAAAGTCGGAAGATTCTCC
